Addgene plasmid #236045: pET19b-pps-UvsY
Purpose: pET19b-pps-UvsY
Depositing lab: Luis Gabriel Brieba. Depositing organization: CINVESTAV Irapuato. Publication: The concentration of single-stranded DNA-binding proteins is a critical factor in recombinase polymerase amplification (RPA), as revealed by insights from an open-source system. Cordoba-Andrade F, Peralta-Castro A, Garcia-Medel PL, Castro-Torres E, Gonzalez-Gonzalez R, Castro-Lara AY, Mora Garduno JD, Raygoza CD, Baruch-Torres N, Penafiel-Ayala A, Diaz-Quezada C, Cardona-Felix CS, Guzman Chavez F, Trasvina-Arenas CH, Sotelo-Mundo RR, Xoconostle-Cazares B, Martinez-Antonio A, Brieba de Castro LG. PeerJ. 2025 Aug 13;13:e19758. doi: 10.7717/peerj.19758. eCollection 2025. PubMed 40821985.
Backbone
  Vector backbone: pET19b-pps
  Backbone size w/o insert (bp): 4500
  Modifications to backbone: precission protease site
  Vector type: Bacterial Expression
Growth in bacteria
  Bacterial resistance: Ampicillin, 100 μg/mL
  Growth temperature: 37°C
  Growth strain: DH5alpha
  Copy number: Low Copy
Gene/Insert
  Gene/Insert name: UvsY (alt name: UvsY)
  Species: Synthetic; Bacteriophage T4
  Insert size (bp): 426
  Promoter: T7 RNA polymerase
  Tag / fusion protein: His tag (N terminal on backbone)
  Cloning method: Restriction Enzyme; 5′ cloning site NdeI (not destroyed); 3′ cloning site BamHI (not destroyed)
  Sequencing primers: 5′ t7 promoter
How to cite: pET19b-pps-UvsY was a gift from Luis Gabriel Brieba (Addgene plasmid # 236045 ; http://n2t.net/addgene:236045 ; RRID:Addgene_236045)
