[The description below was written by a language model from this plasmid's Addgene catalogue record and pLannotate feature annotations shown in this document.]
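Description:
pET19b-pps-UvsY is a bacterial expression plasmid for producing the bacteriophage T4 recombination mediator protein UvsY in E. coli. It is built on pET19b-pps, a pET19b derivative in which the backbone has been modified to carry a PreScission protease recognition site. The plasmid is maintained through a pBR322-type ColE1 origin accompanied by the bom mobility region and the rop gene, which keeps copy number low in agreement with the catalogue entry, and it is selected with ampicillin through the bla β-lactamase gene. Scattered tetracycline-resistance fragments and a tet promoter are non-functional remnants of the pBR322 ancestry. The sequenced record is 6,156 nt, somewhat more than the sum of the listed backbone and insert sizes.

The synthetic UvsY coding sequence (about 426 bp) was inserted between NdeI and BamHI, both of which are retained. It lies downstream of a T7 promoter with an adjacent lac operator and the T7 gene 10 ribosome binding site, and is followed by the T7 terminator. A plasmid-borne lacI gene supplies repressor, so transcription stays off until IPTG is added in a host that provides T7 RNA polymerase. The protein carries an N-terminal His tag from the backbone. The short "capTEV" hit in the annotation most likely reflects this histidine stretch rather than a genuine composite tag, and the small SET1 fragment after the insert is probably vector sequence too. The protease site itself is not annotated but would allow tag removal after affinity purification.

UvsY helps load UvsX recombinase onto single-stranded DNA and displace gp32. The associated publication concerns an open-source recombinase polymerase amplification system, for which this plasmid supplies the recombinant UvsY component.
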