Features (pLannotate 1.2.2; 20 found; start..end, strand, type, name):
    104..208     +  promoter       AmpR promoter: bla
    209..1069    +  CDS            AmpR: β-lactamase; bla; confers resistance to ampicillin, carbenicillin, and related antibiotics
   1240..1828    +  rep_origin     ori: high-copy-number ColE1/pMB1/pBR322/pUC origin of replication
   2014..2153    -  misc_feature   bom: basis of mobility region from pBR322
   2255..2446    -  CDS            rop: Rop protein, which maintains plasmids at low copy number; rop
   2463..2843    +  CDS            YPB1_ECOLX: Protein predicted: Swiss-Prot protein existence level 4. From Escherichia coli.
   3085..3709    -  CDS            TcR (fragment): tetracycline efflux protein; tet; confers resistance to tetracycline
   3724..3745    -  protein_bind   CAP binding site: CAP binding activates transcription in the presence of cAMP. E. coli catabolite activator protein
   3758..4840    -  CDS            lacI: lac repressor; lacI; The lac repressor binds to the lac operator to inhibit transcription in E. coli. This inhibition can be relieved by adding lactose or isopropyl-β-D-thiogalactopyranoside (IPTG).
   4841..4918    -  promoter       lacI promoter: lacI
   4926..5205    -  CDS            TcR (fragment): tetracycline efflux protein; tet; confers resistance to tetracycline
   5227..5245    +  promoter       T7 promoter: promoter for bacteriophage T7 RNA polymerase
   5246..5270    +  protein_bind   lac operator: The lac repressor binds to the lac operator to inhibit transcription in E. coli. This inhibition can be relieved by adding lactose or isopropyl-β-D-thiogalactopyranoside (IPTG). lac repressor encoded by lacI
   5285..5307    +  RBS            RBS: efficient ribosome binding site from bacteriophage T7 gene 10 (Olins and Rangwala, 1989)
   5320..5337    +  CDS            capTEV™ (fragment): composite tag for in vivo biotinylation, TEV protease cleavage, and 6xHis tagging
   5419..5829    +  CDS            uvsY: UVSY_BPT4 - Experimental evidence at protein level: Swiss-Prot protein existence level 1. Plays a role in viral DNA synthesis by promoting enzymatic activities of UvsX recombinase, by promoting UvsX-ssDNA filament assembly, and by helping UvsX to displace bound gp32 from ssDNA. From Enterobacteria phage T4 (Bacteriophage T4).
   5840..5889    +  CDS            SET1 (fragment): solubility-enhancement tag derived from T7 phage gene 10B
   5897..5944    +  terminator     T7 terminator: transcription terminator for bacteriophage T7 RNA polymerase
   5967..6071    -  CDS            TcR (fragment): tetracycline efflux protein; tet; confers resistance to tetracycline
   6119..6147    -  promoter       tet promoter: E. coli promoter for tetracycline efflux protein gene
>Addgene plasmid #236045 | pET19b-pps-UvsY | addgene full sequence | sequence record 479629 | Addgene NGS Result
TTCTTGAAGACGAAAGGGCCTCGTGATACGCCTATTTTTATAGGTTAATGTCATGATAATAATGGTTTCT
TAGACGTCAGGTGGCACTTTTCGGGGAAATGTGCGCGGAACCCCTATTTGTTTATTTTTCTAAATACATT
CAAATATGTATCCGCTCATGAGACAATAACCCTGATAAATGCTTCAATAATATTGAAAAAGGAAGAGTAT
GAGTATTCAACATTTCCGTGTCGCCCTTATTCCCTTTTTTGCGGCATTTTGCCTTCCTGTTTTTGCTCAC
CCAGAAACGCTGGTGAAAGTAAAAGATGCTGAAGATCAGTTGGGTGCACGAGTGGGTTACATCGAACTGG
ATCTCAACAGCGGTAAGATCCTTGAGAGTTTTCGCCCCGAAGAACGTTTTCCAATGATGAGCACTTTTAA
AGTTCTGCTATGTGGCGCGGTATTATCCCGTGTTGACGCCGGGCAAGAGCAACTCGGTCGCCGCATACAC
TATTCTCAGAATGACTTGGTTGAGTACTCACCAGTCACAGAAAAGCATCTTACGGATGGCATGACAGTAA
GAGAATTATGCAGTGCTGCCATAACCATGAGTGATAACACTGCGGCCAACTTACTTCTGACAACGATCGG
AGGACCGAAGGAGCTAACCGCTTTTTTGCACAACATGGGGGATCATGTAACTCGCCTTGATCGTTGGGAA
CCGGAGCTGAATGAAGCCATACCAAACGACGAGCGTGACACCACGATGCCTGCAGCAATGGCAACAACGT
TGCGCAAACTATTAACTGGCGAACTACTTACTCTAGCTTCCCGGCAACAATTAATAGACTGGATGGAGGC
GGATAAAGTTGCAGGACCACTTCTGCGCTCGGCCCTTCCGGCTGGCTGGTTTATTGCTGATAAATCTGGA
GCCGGTGAGCGTGGGTCTCGCGGTATCATTGCAGCACTGGGGCCAGATGGTAAGCCCTCCCGTATCGTAG
TTATCTACACGACGGGGAGTCAGGCAACTATGGATGAACGAAATAGACAGATCGCTGAGATAGGTGCCTC
ACTGATTAAGCATTGGTAACTGTCAGACCAAGTTTACTCATATATACTTTAGATTGATTTAAAACTTCAT
TTTTAATTTAAAAGGATCTAGGTGAAGATCCTTTTTGATAATCTCATGACCAAAATCCCTTAACGTGAGT
TTTCGTTCCACTGAGCGTCAGACCCCGTAGAAAAGATCAAAGGATCTTCTTGAGATCCTTTTTTTCTGCG
CGTAATCTGCTGCTTGCAAACAAAAAAACCACCGCTACCAGCGGTGGTTTGTTTGCCGGATCAAGAGCTA
CCAACTCTTTTTCCGAAGGTAACTGGCTTCAGCAGAGCGCAGATACCAAATACTGTCCTTCTAGTGTAGC
CGTAGTTAGGCCACCACTTCAAGAACTCTGTAGCACCGCCTACATACCTCGCTCTGCTAATCCTGTTACC
AGTGGCTGCTGCCAGTGGCGATAAGTCGTGTCTTACCGGGTTGGACTCAAGACGATAGTTACCGGATAAG
GCGCAGCGGTCGGGCTGAACGGGGGGTTCGTGCACACAGCCCAGCTTGGAGCGAACGACCTACACCGAAC
TGAGATACCTACAGCGTGAGCTATGAGAAAGCGCCACGCTTCCCGAAGGGAGAAAGGCGGACAGGTATCC
GGTAAGCGGCAGGGTCGGAACAGGAGAGCGCACGAGGGAGCTTCCAGGGGGAAACGCCTGGTATCTTTAT
AGTCCTGTCGGGTTTCGCCACCTCTGACTTGAGCGTCGATTTTTGTGATGCTCGTCAGGGGGGCGGAGCC
TATGGAAAAACGCCAGCAACGCGGCCTTTTTACGGTTCCTGGCCTTTTGCTGGCCTTTTGCTCACATGTT
CTTTCCTGCGTTATCCCCTGATTCTGTGGATAACCGTATTACCGCCTTTGAGTGAGCTGATACCGCTCGC
CGCAGCCGAACGACCGAGCGCAGCGAGTCAGTGAGCGAGGAAGCGGAAGAGCGCCTGATGCGGTATTTTC
TCCTTACGCATCTGTGCGGTATTTCACACCGCAATGGTGCACTCTCAGTACAATCTGCTCTGATGCCGCA
TAGTTAAGCCAGTATACACTCCGCTATCGCTACGTGACTGGGTCATGGCTGCGCCCCGACACCCGCCAAC
ACCCGCTGACGCGCCCTGACGGGCTTGTCTGCTCCCGGCATCCGCTTACAGACAAGCTGTGACCGTCTCC
GGGAGCTGCATGTGTCAGAGGTTTTCACCGTCATCACCGAAACGCGCGAGGCAGCTGCGGTAAAGCTCAT
CAGCGTGGTCGTGAAGCGATTCACAGATGTCTGCCTGTTCATCCGCGTCCAGCTCGTTGAGTTTCTCCAG
AAGCGTTAATGTCTGGCTTCTGATAAAGCGGGCCATGTTAAGGGCGGTTTTTTCCTGTTTGGTCACTGAT
GCCTCCGTGTAAGGGGGATTTCTGTTCATGGGGGTAATGATACCGATGAAACGAGAGAGGATGCTCACGA
TACGGGTTACTGATGATGAACATGCCCGGTTACTGGAACGTTGTGAGGGTAAACAACTGGCGGTATGGAT
GCGGCGGGACCAGAGAAAAATCACTCAGGGTCAATGCCAGCGCTTCGTTAATACAGATGTAGGTGTTCCA
CAGGGTAGCCAGCAGCATCCTGCGATGCAGATCCGGAACATAATGGTGCAGGGCGCTGACTTCCGCGTTT
CCAGACTTTACGAAACACGGAAACCGAAGACCATTCATGTTGTTGCTCAGGTCGCAGACGTTTTGCAGCA
GCAGTCGCTTCACGTTCGCTCGCGTATCGGTGATTCATTCTGCTAACCAGTAAGGCAACCCCGCCAGCCT
AGCCGGGTCCTCAACGACAGGAGCACGATCATGCGCACCCGTGGCCAGGACCCAACGCTGCCCGAGATGC
GCCGCGTGCGGCTGCTGGAGATGGCGGACGCGATGGATATGTTCTGCCAAGGGTTGGTTTGCGCATTCAC
AGTTCTCCGCAAGAATTGATTGGCTCCAATTCTTGGAGTGGTGAATCCGTTAGCGAGGTGCCGCCGGCTT
CCATTCAGGTCGAGGTGGCCCGGCTCCATGCACCGCGACGCAACGCGGGGAGGCAGACAAGGTATAGGGC
GGCGCCTACAATCCATGCCAACCCGTTCCATGTGCTCGCCGAGGCGGCATAAATCGCCGTGACGATCAGC
GGTCCAATGATCGAAGTTAGGCTGGTAAGAGCCGCGAGCGATCCTTGAAGCTGTCCCTGATGGTCGTCAT
CTACCTGCCTGGACAGCATGGCCTGCAACGCGGGCATCCCGATGCCGCCGGAAGCGAGAAGAATCATAAT
GGGGAAGGCCATCCAGCCTCGCGTCGCGAACGCCAGCAAGACGTAGCCCAGCGCGTCGGCCGCCATGCCG
GCGATAATGGCCTGCTTCTCGCCGAAACGTTTGGTGGCGGGACCAGTGACGAAGGCTTGAGCGAGGGCGT
GCAAGATTCCGAATACCGCAAGCGACAGGCCGATCATCGTCGCGCTCCAGCGAAAGCGGTCCTCGCCGAA
AATGACCCAGAGCGCTGCCGGCACCTGTCCTACGAGTTGCATGATAAAGAAGACAGTCATAAGTGCGGCG
ACGATAGTCATGCCCCGCGCCCACCGGAAGGAGCTGACTGGGTTGAAGGCTCTCAAGGGCATCGGTCGAG
ATCCCGGTGCCTAATGAGTGAGCTAACTTACATTAATTGCGTTGCGCTCACTGCCCGCTTTCCAGTCGGG
AAACCTGTCGTGCCAGCTGCATTAATGAATCGGCCAACGCGCGGGGAGAGGCGGTTTGCGTATTGGGCGC
CAGGGTGGTTTTTCTTTTCACCAGTGAGACGGGCAACAGCTGATTGCCCTTCACCGCCTGGCCCTGAGAG
AGTTGCAGCAAGCGGTCCACGCTGGTTTGCCCCAGCAGGCGAAAATCCTGTTTGATGGTGGTTAACGGCG
GGATATAACATGAGCTGTCTTCGGTATCGTCGTATCCCACTACCGAGATATCCGCACCAACGCGCAGCCC
GGACTCGGTAATGGCGCGCATTGCGCCCAGCGCCATCTGATCGTTGGCAACCAGCATCGCAGTGGGAACG
ATGCCCTCATTCAGCATTTGCATGGTTTGTTGAAAACCGGACATGGCACTCCAGTCGCCTTCCCGTTCCG
CTATCGGCTGAATTTGATTGCGAGTGAGATATTTATGCCAGCCAGCCAGACGCAGACGCGCCGAGACAGA
ACTTAATGGGCCCGCTAACAGCGCGATTTGCTGGTGACCCAATGCGACCAGATGCTCCACGCCCAGTCGC
GTACCGTCTTCATGGGAGAAAATAATACTGTTGATGGGTGTCTGGTCAGAGACATCAAGAAATAACGCCG
GAACATTAGTGCAGGCAGCTTCCACAGCAATGGCATCCTGGTCATCCAGCGGATAGTTAATGATCAGCCC
ACTGACGCGTTGCGCGAGAAGATTGTGCACCGCCGCTTTACAGGCTTCGACGCCGCTTCGTTCTACCATC
GACACCACCACGCTGGCACCCAGTTGATCGGCGCGAGATTTAATCGCCGCGACAATTTGCGACGGCGCGT
GCAGGGCCAGACTGGAGGTGGCAACGCCAATCAGCAACGACTGTTTGCCCGCCAGTTGTTGTGCCACGCG
GTTGGGAATGTAATTCAGCTCCGCCATCGCCGCTTCCACTTTTTCCCGCGTTTTCGCAGAAACGTGGCTG
GCCTGGTTCACCACGCGGGAAACGGTCTGATAAGAGACACCGGCATACTCTGCGACATCGTATAACGTTA
CTGGTTTCACATTCACCACCCTGAATTGACTCTCTTCCGGGCGCTATCATGCCATACCGCGAAAGGTTTT
GCGCCATTCGATGGTGTCCGGGATCTCGACGCTCTCCCTTATGCGACTCCTGCATTAGGAAGCAGCCCAG
TAGTAGGTTGAGGCCGTTGAGCACCGCCGCCGCAAGGAATGGTGCATGCAAGGAGATGGCGCCCAACAGT
CCCCCGGCCACGGGGCCTGCCACCATACCCACGCCGAAACAAGCGCTCATGAGCCCGAAGTGGCGAGCCC
GATCTTCCCCATCGGTGATGTCGGCGATATAGGCGCCAGCAACCGCACCTGTGGCGCCGGTGATGCCGGC
CACGATGCGTCCGGCGTAGAGGATCGAGATCTCGATCCCGCGAAATTAATACGACTCACTATAGGGGAAT
TGTGAGCGGATAACAATTCCCCTCTAGAAATAATTTTGTTTAACTTTAAGAAGGAGATATACCATGGGCC
ATCATCATCATCATCATCATCATCATCACAGCAGCGGCCATATCGACGACGACGACAAGCATACCTCACT
GGAAGTTCTGTTCCAGGGGCCCCATATGATGCGTCTGGAAGACCTGCAGGAAGAACTGAAAAAAGATGTG
TTCATTGATTCCACGAAACTGCAATATGAAGCGGCTAACAACGTGATGCTGTATAGCAAATGGCTGAACA
AACACAGCAGCATTAAAAAGGAAATGCTGCGCATCGAAGCACAAAAAAAAGTGGCATTAAAGGCACGTCT
GGATTACTACTCGGGACGCGGTGACGGCGATGAATTTAGCATGGACCGCTATGAGAAGTCTGAGATGAAG
ACGGTGTTATCTGCGGACAAAGACGTCCTGAAAGTCGATACCAGCCTTCAGTATTGGGGCATCCTGTTAG
ACTTTTGCTCAGGGGCTCTGGATGCGATCAAGAGCCGTGGCTTTGCCATTAAACATATTCAGGACATGCG
GGCATTCGAAGCGGGCAAATGAGGATCCGGCTGCTAACAAAGCCCGAAAGGAAGCTGAGTTGGCTGCTGC
CACCGCTGAGCAATAACTAGCATAACCCCTTGGGGCCTCTAAACGGGTCTTGAGGGGTTTTTTGCTGAAA
GGAGGAACTATATCCGGATATCCCGCAAGAGGCCCGGCAGTACCGGCATAACCAAGCCTATGCCTACAGC
ATCCAGGGTGACGGTGCCGAGGATGACGATGAGCGCATTGTTAGATTTCATACACGGTGCCTGACTGCGT
TAGCAATTTAACTGTGATAAACTACCGCATTAAAGCTTATCGATGATAAGCTGTCAAACATGAGAA
