>Addgene plasmid #236045 | pET19b-pps-UvsY | depositor partial sequence | sequence record 470371 | pET19b-pps-UvsY sequence 426 bps
CATATGATGCGTCTGGAAGACCTGCAGGAAGAACTGAAAAAAGATGTGTTCATTGATTCCACGAAACTGC
AATATGAAGCGGCTAACAACGTGATGCTGTATAGCAAATGGCTGAACAAACACAGCAGCATTAAAAAGGA
AATGCTGCGCATCGAAGCACAAAAAAAAGTGGCATTAAAGGCACGTCTGGATTACTACTCGGGACGCGGT
GACGGCGATGAATTTAGCATGGACCGCTATGAGAAGTCTGAGATGAAGACGGTGTTATCTGCGGACAAAG
ACGTCCTGAAAGTCGATACCAGCCTTCAGTATTGGGGCATCCTGTTAGACTTTTGCTCAGGGGCTCTGGA
TGCGATCAAGAGCCGTGGCTTTGCCATTAAACATATTCAGGACATGCGGGCATTCGAAGCGGGCAAATGA
GGATCC
